Addgene plasmid #29244: pEMS1496
Purpose: Pleiades (Ple) MiniPromoter expression pattern described in Portales-Casamar et al., PNAS, 2010 (PMID: 20807748) and de Leeuw et al., MTM, 2014 (PMID: 24761428).
Depositing lab: Elizabeth Simpson. Depositing organization: University of British Columbia. Publication: A regulatory toolbox of MiniPromoters to drive selective expression in the brain. Portales-Casamar E, Swanson DJ, Liu L, de Leeuw CN, Banks KG, Ho Sui SJ, Fulton DL, Ali J, Amirabbasi M, Arenillas DJ, Babyak N, Black SF, Bonaguro RJ, Brauer E, Candido TR, Castellarin M, Chen J, Chen Y, Cheng JC, Chopra V, Docking TR, Dreolini L, D'Souza CA, Flynn EK, Glenn R, Hatakka K, Hearty TG, Imanian B, Jiang S, Khorasan-zadeh S, Komljenovic I, Laprise S, Liao NY, Lim JS, Lithwick S, Liu F, Liu J, Lu M, McConechy M, McLeod AJ, Milisavljevic M, Mis J, O'Connor K, Palma B, Palmquist DL, Schmouth JF, Swanson MI, Tam B, Ticoll A, Turner JL, Varhol R, Vermeulen J, Watkins RF, Wilson G, Wong BK, Wong SH, Wong TY, Yang GS, Ypsilanti AR, Jones SJ, Holt RA, Goldowitz D, Wasserman WW, Simpson EM. Proc Natl Acad Sci U S A. 2010 Sep 21. 107(38):16589-94. 10.1073/pnas.1009158107 PubMed 20807748.
Backbone
  Vector backbone: pEMS1313
  Backbone size w/o insert (bp): 18843
  Vector type: Pleiades Promoter Project [sic, Pleaides Plieades]
Growth in bacteria
  Bacterial resistance: Ampicillin, 100 μg/mL
  Growth temperature: 37°C
  Growth strain: DH5alpha
  Growth instructions: DH10B
  Copy number: High Copy
Gene/Insert
  Gene/Insert name: Ple25 (alt names: CCKBR; Gastrin/cholecystokinin type B receptor)
  Species: H. sapiens (human)
  Insert size (bp): 3740
  Entrez Gene: CCKBR (a.k.a. CCK-B, CCK2R, GASR)
  Tag / fusion protein: Intron-LacZ-NLS (C terminal on backbone)
  Cloning method: Restriction Enzyme; 5′ cloning site FseI (unknown if destroyed); 3′ cloning site AscI (unknown if destroyed)
  Sequencing primers: 5′ Unknown
Terms and licenses: Academic/Nonprofit Terms; Industry Terms
How to cite: pEMS1496 was a gift from Elizabeth Simpson (Addgene plasmid # 29244 ; http://n2t.net/addgene:29244 ; RRID:Addgene_29244)
