[The description below was written by a language model from this plasmid's Addgene catalogue record.]
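Description:
pEMS1496 is a Pleiades Promoter Project plasmid built on the large pEMS1313 backbone (about 18.8 kb without insert). It carries the Ple25 MiniPromoter, a roughly 3.7 kb assembly of human regulatory sequence derived from the CCKBR locus, which encodes the gastrin/cholecystokinin type B receptor. The insert is therefore a promoter element rather than a coding sequence. It was cloned by restriction digestion between FseI and AscI sites, although the record does not say whether those sites survived cloning. The plasmid is maintained in E. coli as a high-copy construct under ampicillin selection. The record does not name the origin of replication or list other backbone features, and no feature table is available to detail what accounts for the backbone's considerable size.

Downstream of the MiniPromoter, the backbone supplies an intron-LacZ-NLS reporter cassette. In this arrangement Ple25 drives transcription of beta-galactosidase. The intron is a standard addition that generally improves transgene expression in mammalian cells, and the nuclear localisation signal concentrates the enzyme in the nucleus so that individual expressing cells can be resolved by histochemical staining.

The construct belongs to a toolbox of compact human MiniPromoters designed to direct selective, region- or cell-type-restricted expression in the brain, and its stated purpose is to characterise the expression pattern produced by Ple25. The record does not specify how the construct is delivered to animals or cells. It also does not state where Ple25 proved active, so that information has to come from the associated publications.
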