>Addgene plasmid #29244 | pEMS1496 | addgene partial sequence | sequence record 39360 | pEMS1307-fwd 5'-ccgcacgtctaagaaaccat-3'
AGGCGTATCACGAGGCCCTTTCGTCTTCAAGAATTAATTCCGATCATATTCAATAACCCTTAATGAATTC
GAGCTCCTAGGCCGGCCGGCTACAGAGGTAGATTTTATGGTTCAAAGAGGACACACCAATTCCATTTCTT
TTACCTAAGGCATGCTTTTGGAAGGAGCTTCTTCTTACTCAGGGGAGAGGAGAGGGGATGCTAAGTTATA
TACCAAGGGCCCACTATGAAATGGAACAAGCATTTTGTGATTTCTGAATATACATGTAGCATTGTGAATT
TCTGAAAGATAAACTCAGTATGTCCTTACCCTCAGGGAGCTTACAATACAGTGAAGAATGGAACAATTGC
ACAAACAGAATATATAATAACAAATGTCATACAAGAATGCTACTTTGACTAAAAGGAAGAGAAGATCATA
TGGTTTTAAAAATCAGGAATAGCATTCTGACCAACTGAGCATATAAAATAGATTGAAGTACAAACATTTA
AGAGAGAATTTCAGGAGCCCATATGAGAATCAATGAGATTCTATGCTAGGATAGTGGCAATGAAACAGAA
ATGAAAGAATGGATTTGTGAAATGTATACCTAGCATCTTCAAGATTTGTTGACTAATTGCACATGGGAGA
TAATTGAGATGGGGAGAAAGGAAGCACTGGGAATTGGGACAATGGAGATAGGGTTAGCTGAAGTAAGGAA
GAAAAAGGGAAATTGGATGGAAGATGGCAAGCTTGCTTTTTGAGATGCTGCTGTAAATACAAGACACTGC
GTATACGAGAGGCTGGTGATTATATAGGCTGGGACACT
